>Addgene plasmid #192362 | pSEVA451-Cpf1 | addgene full sequence | sequence record 389008 | Addgene NGS Result
TTAATTAAAGCGGATAACAATTTCACACAGGAGGCCGCCTAGGCCGCGGCCGCGCGAATTCGAGCTCGGT
ACCCGGGGATCCTCGATGTAACCCACTCGTGCACTTTACACTTTATGCTTCCGGCTCGTATGTTAGGAGG
TCTTTATCATGTCAATTTATCAAGAATTTGTTAATAAATATAGTTTAAGTAAAACTCTAAGATTTGAGTT
AATCCCACAGGGTAAAACACTTGAAAACATAAAAGCAAGAGGTTTGATTTTAGATGATGAGAAAAGAGCT
AAAGACTACAAAAAGGCTAAACAAATAATTGATAAATATCATCAGTTTTTTATAGAGGAGATATTAAGTT
CGGTTTGTATTAGCGAAGATTTATTACAAAACTATTCTGATGTTTATTTTAAACTTAAAAAGAGTGATGA
TGATAATCTACAAAAAGATTTTAAAAGTGCAAAAGATACGATAAAGAAACAAATATCTGAATATATAAAG
GACTCAGAGAAATTTAAGAATTTGTTTAATCAAAACCTTATCGATGCTAAAAAAGGGCAAGAGTCAGATT
TAATTCTATGGCTAAAGCAATCTAAGGATAATGGTATAGAACTATTTAAAGCCAATAGTGATATCACAGA
TATAGATGAGGCGTTAGAAATAATCAAATCTTTTAAAGGTTGGACAACTTATTTTAAGGGTTTTCATGAA
AATAGAAAAAATGTTTATAGTAGCAATGATATTCCTACATCTATTATTTATAGGATAGTAGATGATAATT
TGCCTAAATTTCTAGAAAATAAAGCTAAGTATGAGAGTTTAAAAGACAAAGCTCCAGAAGCTATAAACTA
TGAACAAATTAAAAAAGATTTGGCAGAAGAGCTAACCTTTGATATTGACTACAAAACATCTGAAGTTAAT
CAAAGAGTTTTTTCACTTGATGAAGTTTTTGAGATAGCAAACTTTAATAATTATCTAAATCAAAGTGGTA
TTACTAAATTTAATACTATTATTGGTGGTAAATTTGTAAATGGTGAAAATACAAAGAGAAAAGGTATAAA
TGAATATATAAATCTATACTCACAGCAAATAAATGATAAAACACTCAAAAAATATAAAATGAGTGTTTTA
TTTAAGCAAATTTTAAGTGATACAGAATCTAAATCTTTTGTAATTGATAAGTTAGAAGATGATAGTGATG
TAGTTACAACGATGCAAAGTTTTTATGAGCAAATAGCAGCTTTTAAAACAGTAGAAGAAAAATCTATTAA
AGAAACACTATCTTTATTATTTGATGATTTAAAAGCTCAAAAACTTGATTTGAGTAAAATTTATTTTAAA
AATGATAAATCTCTTACTGATCTATCACAACAAGTTTTTGATGATTATAGTGTTATTGGTACAGCGGTAC
TAGAATATATAACTCAACAAATAGCACCTAAAAATCTTGATAACCCTAGTAAGAAAGAGCAAGAATTAAT
AGCCAAAAAAACTGAAAAAGCAAAATACTTATCTCTAGAAACTATAAAGCTTGCCTTAGAAGAATTTAAT
AAGCATAGAGATATAGATAAACAGTGTAGGTTTGAAGAAATACTTGCAAACTTTGCGGCTATTCCGATGA
TATTTGATGAAATAGCTCAAAACAAAGACAATTTGGCACAGATATCTATCAAATATCAAAATCAAGGTAA
AAAAGACCTACTTCAAGCTAGTGCGGAAGATGATGTTAAAGCTATCAAGGATCTTTTAGATCAAACTAAT
AATCTCTTACATAAACTAAAAATATTTCATATTAGTCAGTCAGAAGATAAGGCAAATATTTTAGACAAGG
ATGAGCATTTTTATCTAGTATTTGAGGAGTGCTACTTTGAGCTAGCGAATATAGTGCCTCTTTATAACAA
AATTAGAAACTATATAACTCAAAAGCCATATAGTGATGAGAAATTTAAGCTCAATTTTGAGAACTCGACT
TTGGCTAATGGTTGGGATAAAAATAAAGAGCCTGACAATACGGCAATTTTATTTATCAAAGATGATAAAT
ATTATCTGGGTGTGATGAATAAGAAAAATAACAAAATATTTGATGATAAAGCTATCAAAGAAAATAAAGG
CGAGGGTTATAAAAAAATTGTTTATAAACTTTTACCTGGCGCAAATAAAATGTTACCTAAGGTTTTCTTT
TCTGCTAAATCTATAAAATTTTATAATCCTAGTGAAGATATACTTAGAATAAGAAATCATTCCACACATA
CAAAAAATGGTAGTCCTCAAAAAGGATATGAAAAATTTGAGTTTAATATTGAAGATTGCCGAAAATTTAT
AGATTTTTATAAACAGTCTATAAGTAAGCATCCGGAGTGGAAAGATTTTGGATTTAGATTTTCTGATACT
CAAAGATATAATTCTATAGATGAATTTTATAGAGAAGTTGAAAATCAAGGCTACAAACTAACTTTTGAAA
ATATATCAGAGAGCTATATTGATAGCGTAGTTAATCAGGGTAAATTGTACCTATTCCAAATCTATAATAA
AGATTTTTCAGCTTATAGCAAAGGGCGACCAAATCTACATACTTTATATTGGAAAGCGCTGTTTGATGAG
AGAAATCTTCAAGATGTGGTTTATAAGCTAAATGGTGAGGCAGAGCTTTTTTATCGTAAACAATCAATAC
CTAAAAAAATCACTCACCCAGCTAAAGAGGCAATAGCTAATAAAAACAAAGATAATCCTAAAAAAGAGAG
TGTTTTTGAATATGATTTAATCAAAGATAAACGCTTTACTGAAGATAAGTTTTTCTTTCACTGTCCTATT
ACAATCAATTTTAAATCTAGTGGAGCTAATAAGTTTAATGATGAAATCAATTTATTGCTAAAAGAAAAAG
CAAATGATGTTCATATATTAAGTATAGATAGAGGTGAAAGACATTTAGCTTACTATACTTTGGTAGATGG
TAAAGGCAATATCATCAAACAAGATACTTTCAACATCATTGGTAATGATAGAATGAAAACAAACTACCAT
GATAAGCTTGCTGCAATAGAGAAAGATAGGGATTCAGCTAGGAAAGACTGGAAAAAGATAAATAACATCA
AAGAGATGAAAGAGGGCTATCTATCTCAGGTAGTTCATGAAATAGCTAAGCTAGTTATAGAGTATAATGC
TATTGTGGTTTTTGAGGATTTAAATTTTGGATTTAAAAGAGGGCGTTTCAAGGTAGAGAAGCAGGTCTAT
CAAAAGTTAGAAAAAATGCTAATTGAGAAACTAAACTATCTAGTTTTCAAAGATAATGAGTTTGATAAAA
CTGGGGGAGTGCTTAGAGCTTATCAGCTAACAGCACCTTTTGAGACTTTTAAAAAGATGGGTAAACAAAC
AGGTATTATCTACTATGTACCAGCTGGTTTTACTTCAAAAATTTGTCCTGTAACTGGTTTTGTAAATCAG
TTATATCCTAAGTATGAAAGTGTCAGCAAATCTCAAGAGTTCTTTAGTAAGTTTGACAAGATTTGTTATA
ACCTTGATAAGGGCTATTTTGAGTTTAGTTTTGATTATAAAAACTTTGGTGACAAGGCTGCCAAAGGCAA
GTGGACTATAGCTAGCTTTGGGAGTAGATTGATTAACTTTAGAAATTCAGATAAAAATCATAATTGGGAT
ACTCGAGAAGTTTATCCAACTAAAGAGTTGGAGAAATTGCTAAAAGATTATTCTATCGAATATGGGCATG
GCGAATGTATCAAAGCAGCTATTTGCGGTGAGAGCGACAAAAAGTTTTTTGCTAAGCTAACTAGTGTCCT
AAATACTATCTTACAAATGCGTAACTCAAAAACAGGTACTGAGTTAGATTATCTAATTTCACCAGTAGCA
GATGTAAATGGCAATTTCTTTGATTCGCGACAGGCGCCAAAAAATATGCCTCAAGATGCTGATGCCAATG
GTGCTTATCATATTGGGCTAAAAGGTCTGATGCTACTAGGTAGGATCAAAAATAATCAAGAGGGCAAAAA
ACTCAATTTGGTTATCAAAAATGAAGAGTATTTTGAGTTCGTGCAGAATAGGAATAACTAAGAATTCTTG
ACAGCTAGCTCAGTCCTAGGTATAATGCTAGCGCTGATTTAGGCAAAAACGGGTCTAAGAACTTTAAATA
ATTTCTACTGTTGTAGATGAGAGCAGGTGTCAGCCGCTACAGGGCGCGTCCCATTCGCCATTCAGGCTGC
GCAACTGTTGGGAAGGGCGATCGGTGCGGGCCTCTTCGCTATTACGCCAGCTGGCGAAAGGGGGATGTGC
TGCAAGGCGATTAAGTTGGGTAACGCCAGGGTTTTCCCAGTCACGACGTTGTAAAACGACGGCCAGTGAG
CGCGCGTAATACGACTCACTATAGGGCGAATTGGGTACCGGGCCCCCCCTCGAGGTCCTCCAGCTTTTGT
TCCCTTTAGTGAGGGTTAATTGCGCGCTTGGCGTAATCATGGTCATAGCTGTTTCCTGTGTGAAATTGTT
ATCCGCTCACAATTCCACACAACATACGAGCCGGAAGCATAAAGTGTAAAGCCTGGGGTGCCTAATGAGT
GAGCTAACTCACATTAATTGCGTTGCGCTCACTGCCCGCTTTCCACCCACCTGCAAAAGTCTAAGAACTT
TAAATAATTTCTACTGTTGTAGATGCTACTATTCCTGTGCCTTCAGATAATTCAGTCTAAGAACTTTAAA
TAATTTCTACTGTTGTAGATGTCTAGAGCCTTTTGTATTAGTAGCCGGTCTAAGAACTTTAAATAATTTC
TACTGTTGTAGATTAGCGATTTATGAAGGTCATTTTTTTGTCTAGCTTTAATGCGGTAGTTGGTACCGTC
GACTCTAGAAGGGACCTGCAGGCATGCAAGCTTGCGGCCGCGTCGTGACTGGGAAAACCCTGGCGACTAG
TCTTGGACTCCTGTTGATAGATCCAGTAATGACCTCAGAACTCCATCTGGATTTGTTCAGAACGCTCGGT
TGCCGCCGGGCGTTTTTTATTGGTGAGAATCCAGGGGTCCCCAATAATTACGATTTACGTATTTAAATGA
ACCTTGACCGAACGCAGCGGTGGTAACGGCGCAGTGGCGGTTTTCATGGCTTGTTATGACTGTTTTTTTG
GGGTACAGTCTATGCCTCGGGCATCCAAGCAGCAAGCGCGTTACGCCGTGGGTCGATGTTTGATGTTATG
GAGCAGCAACGATGTTACGCAGCAGGGCAGTCGCCCTAAAACAAAGTTAAACATCATGAGGGAAGCGGTG
ATCGCCGAAGTATCGACTCAACTATCAGAGGTAGTTGGCGTCATCGAGCGCCATCTCGAACCGACGTTGC
TGGCCGTACATTTGTACGGCTCCGCAGTGGATGGCGGCCTGAAGCCACACAGTGATATTGATTTGCTGGT
TACGGTGACCGTAAGGCTTGATGAAACAACGCGGCGAGCTTTGATCAACGACCTTTTGGAAACTTCGGCT
TCCCCTGGAGAGAGCGAGATTCTCCGCGCTGTAGAAGTCACCATTGTTGTGCACGACGACATCATTCCGT
GGCGTTATCCAGCTAAGCGCGAACTGCAATTTGGAGAATGGCAGCGCAATGACATTCTTGCAGGTATCTT
CGAGCCAGCCACGATCGACATTGATCTGGCTATCTTGCTGACAAAAGCAAGAGAACATAGCGTTGCCTTG
GTAGGTCCAGCGGCGGAGGAACTCTTTGATCCGGTTCCTGAACAGGATCTATTTGAGGCGCTAAATGAAA
CCTTAACGCTATGGAACTCGCCGCCCGACTGGGCTGGCGATGAGCGAAATGTAGTGCTTACGTTGTCCCG
CATTTGGTACAGCGCAGTAACCGGCAAAATCGCGCCGAAGGATGTCGCTGCCGACTGGGCAATGGAGCGC
CTGCCGGCCCAGTATCAGCCCGTCATACTTGAAGCTAGACAGGCTTATCTTGGACAAGAAGAAGATCGCT
TGGCCTCGCGCGCAGATCAGTTGGAAGAATTTGTCCACTACGTGAAAGGCGAGATCACCAAGGTAGTCGG
CAAATAAGACAATTGTCCTTTTCCGCTGCATAACCCTGCTTCGGGGTCATTATAGCGATTTTTTCGGTAT
ATCCATCCTTTTTCGCACGATATACAGGATTTTGCCAAAGGGTTCGTGTAGACTTTCCTTGGTGTATCCA
ACGGCGTCAGCCGGGCAGGATAGGTGAAGTAGGCCCACCCGCGAGCGGGTGTTCCTTCTTCACTGTCCCT
TATTCGCACCTGGCGGTGCTCAACGGGAATCCTGCTCTGCGAGGCTGGCCGTAGGCCGGCCTCAGCCTGC
CGCCTTGGGCCGGGTGATGTCGTACTTGCCCGCCGCGAACTCGGTTACCGTCCAGCCCAGCGCGACCAGC
TCCGGCAACGCCTCGCGCACCCGCTGGCGGCGCTTGCGCATGGTCGAACCACTGGCCTCTGACGGCCAGA
CATAGCCGCACAAGGTATCTATGGAAGCCTTGCCGGTTTTGCCGGGGTCGATCCAGCCACACAGCCGCTG
GTGCAGCAGGCGGGCGGTTTCGCTGTCCAGCGCCCGCACCTCGTCCATGCTGATGCGCACATGCTGGCCG
CCACCCATGACGGCCTGCGCGATCAAGGGGTTCAGGGCCACGTACAGGCGCCCGTCCGCCTCGTCGCTGG
CGTACTCCGACAGCAGCCGAAACCCCTGCCGCTTGCGGCCATTCTGGGCGATGATGGATACCTTCCAAAG
GCGCTCGATGCAGTCCTGTATGTGCTTGAGCGCCCCACCACTATCGACCTCTGCCCCGATTTCCTTTGCC
AGCGCCCGATAGCTACCTTTGACCACCATGGCATCAGCGGTGACGGCCTCCCACTTGGGTTCCAGGAACA
GCCGGAGCTGCCGTCCGCCTTCGGTCTTGGGTTCCGGGCCAAGCACTAGGCCATTAGGCCCAGCCATGGC
CACCAGCCCTTGCAGGATGCGCAGATCATCAGCGCCCAGCGGCTCCGGGCCGCTGAACTCGATCCGCTTG
CCGTCGCCGTAGTCATACGTCACGTCCAGCTTGCTGCGCTTGCGCTCGCCCCGCTTGAGGGCACGGAACA
GGCCGGGGGCCAGACAGTGCGCCGGGTCGTGCCGGACGTGGCTGAGGCTGTGCTTGTTCTTAGGCTTCAC
CACGGGGCACCCCCTTGCTCTTGCGCTGCCTCTCCAGCACGGCGGGCTTGAGCACCCCGCCGTCATGCCG
CCTGAACCACCGATCAGCGAACGGTGCGCCATAGTTGGCCTTGCTCACACCGAAGCGGACGAAGAACCGG
CGCTGGTCGTCGTCCACACCCCATTCCTCGGCCTCGGCGCTGGTCATGCTCGACAGGTAGGACTGCCAGC
GGATGTTATCGACCAGTACCGAGCTGCCCCGGCTGGCCTGCTGCTGGTCGCCTGCGCCCATCATGGCCGC
GCCCTTGCTGGCATGGTGCAGGAACACGATAGAGCACCCGGTATCGGCGGCGATGGCCTCCATGCGACCG
ATGACCTGGGCCATGGGGCCGCTGGCGTTTTCTTCCTCGATGTGGAACCGGCGCAGCGTGTCCAGCACCA
TCAGGCGGCGGCCCTCGGCGGCGCGCTTGAGGCCGTCGAACCACTCCGGGGCCATGATGTTGGGCAGGCT
GCCGATCAGCGGCTGGATCAGCAGGCCGTCAGCCACGGCTTGCCGTTCCTCGGCGCTGAGGTGCGCCCCA
AGGGCGTGCAGGCGGTGATGAATGGCGGTGGGCGGGTCTTCGGCGGGCAGGTAGATCACCGGGCCGGTGG
GCAGTTCGCCCACCTCCAGCAGATCCGGCCCGCCTGCAATCTGTGCGGCCAGTTGCAGGGCCAGCATGGA
TTTACCGGCACCACCGGGCGACACCAGCGCCCCGACCGTACCGGCCACCATGTTGGGCAAAACGTAGTCC
AGCGGTGGCGGCGCTGCTGCGAACGCCTCCAGAATATTGATAGGCTTATGGGTAGCCATTGATTGCCTCC
TTTGCAGGCAGTTGGTGGTTAGGCGCTGGCGGGGTCACTACCCCCGCCCTGCGCCGCTCTGAGTTCTTCC
AGGCACTCGCGCAGCGCCTCGTATTCGTCGTCGGTCAGCCAGAACTTGCGCTGACGCATCCCTTTGGCCT
TCATGCGCTCGGCATATCGCGCTTGGCGTACAGCGTCAGGGCTGGCCAGCAGGTCGCCGGTCTGCTTGTC
CTTTTGGTCTTTCATATCAGTCACCGAGAAACTTGCCGGGGCCGAAAGGCTTGTCTTCGCGGAACAAGGA
CAAGGTGCAGCCGTCAAGGTTAAGGCTGGCCATATCAGCGACTGAAAAGCGGCCAGCCTCGGCCTTGTTT
GACGTATAACCAAAGCCACCGGGCAACCAATAGCCCTTGTCACTTTTGATCAGGTAGACCGACCCTGAAG
CGCTTTTTTCGTATTCCATAAAACCCCCTTCTGTGCGTGAGTACTCATAGTATAACAGGCGTGAGTACCA
ACGCAAGCACTACATGCTGAAATCTGGCCCGCCCCTGTCCATGCCTCGCTGGCGGGGTGCCGGTGCCCGT
GCCAGCTCGGCCCGCGCAAGCTGGACGCTGGGCAGACCCATGACCTTGCTGACGGTGCGCTCGATGTAAT
CCGCTTCGTGGCCGGGCTTGCGCTCTGCCAGCGCTGGGCTGGCCTCGGCCATGGCCTTGCCGATTTCCTC
GGCACTGCGGCCCCGGCTGGCCAGCTTCTGCGCGGCGATAAAGTCGCACTTGCTGAGGTCATCACCGAAG
CGCTTGACCAGCCCGGCCATCTCGCTGCGGTACTCGTCCAGCGCCGTGCGCCGGTGGCGGCTAAGCTGCC
GCTCGGGCAGTTCGAGGCTGGCCAGCCTGCGGGCCTTCTCCTGCTGCCGCTGGGCCTGCTCGATCTGCTG
GCCAGCCTGCTGCACCAGCGCCGGGCCAGCGGTGGCGGTCTTGCCCTTGGATTCACGCAGCAGCACCCAC
GGCTGATAACCGGCGCGGGTGGTGTGCTTGTCCTTGCGGTTGGTGAAGCCCGCCAAGCGGCCATAGTGGC
GGCTGTCGGCGCTGGCCGGGTCGGCGTCGTACTCGCTGGCCAGCGTCCGGGCAATCTGCCCCCGAAGTTC
ACCGCCTGCGGCGTCGGCCACCTTGACCCATGCCTGATAGTTCTTCGGGCTGGTTTCCACTACCAGGGCA
GGCTCCCGGCCCTCGGCTTTCATGTCATCCAGGTCAAACTCGCTGAGGTCGTCCACCAGCACCAGACCAT
GCCGCTCCTGCTCGGCGGGCCTGATATACACGTCATTGCCCTGGGCATTCATCCGCTTGAGCCATGGCGT
GTTCTGGAGCACTTCGGCGGCTGACCATTCCCGGTTCATCATCTGGCCGGTGGTGGCGTCCCTGACGCCG
ATATCGAAGCGCTCACAGCCCATGGCCTTGAGCTGTCGGCCTATGGCCTGCAAAGTCCTGTCGTTCTTCA
TCGGGCCACCAAGCGATTCCCACACATTATACGAGCCGGAAGCATAAAGTGTAGCTAGATCCGAAGGATG
AGCCGGGCTGAATGATCGACCGAGACAGGCCCTGCGGGGCTGCACACGCGCCCCCACCCTTCGGGTAGGG
GGAAAGGCCGCTAAAGCGGCTAAAAGCGCTCCAGCGTATTTCTGCGGGGTTTGGTGTGGGGTTTAGCGGG
CTTTGCCCGCCTTTCCCCCTGCCGCGCAGCGGTGGGGCGGTGTGTAGCCTAGCGCAGCGAATAGACCAGC
TATCCGGCCTCTGGCCGGGCATATTGGGCAAGGGCAGCAGCGCCCCACAAGGGCGCTGATAACCGCGCCT
AGTGGATTATTCTTAGATAATCATGGATGGATTTTTCCAACACCCCGCCAGCCCCCGCCCCTGCTGGGTT
TGCAGGTTTGGGGGCGTGACAGTTATTGCAGGGGTTCGTGACAGTTATTGCAGGGGGGCGTGACAGTTAT
TGCAGGGGTTCGTGACAGTTAGGGCGCGCCCAGCTGTCTAGGGCGGCGGATTTGTCCTACTCAGGAGAGC
GTTCACCGACAAACAACAGATAAAACGAAAGGCCCAGTCTTTCGACTGAGCCTTTCGTTTTATTTGATGC
CT
Features (pLannotate 1.2.2; 25 found; start..end, strand, type, name):
     56..84      +  misc_feature   MCS (fragment): pUC18/19 multiple cloning site
    105..134     +  promoter       lac promoter: promoter for the E. coli lac operon
    149..4048    +  CDS            cas12a: CS12A_FRATN - Also known as cpf1 From Francisella tularensis subsp. novicida (strain U112).
   4058..4092    +  promoter       J23119 promoter: bacterial promoter (Registry of Standard Biological Parts BBa J23119)
   4163..4179    -  rep_origin     f1 ori (fragment): f1 bacteriophage origin of replication; arrow indicates direction of (+) strand synthesis
   4184..4339    -  CDS            lacZα (fragment): LacZα fragment of β-galactosidase; lacZ fragment
   4347..4365    +  promoter       T7 promoter: promoter for bacteriophage T7 RNA polymerase
   4374..4397    -  misc_feature   MCS (fragment): pBluescript multiple cloning site
   4413..4431    -  promoter       T3 promoter: promoter for bacteriophage T3 RNA polymerase
   4476..4492    -  protein_bind   lac operator: The lac repressor binds to the lac operator to inhibit transcription in E. coli. This inhibition can be relieved by adding lactose or isopropyl-β-D-thiogalactopyranoside (IPTG). lac repressor encoded by lacI
   4500..4530    -  promoter       lac promoter: promoter for the E. coli lac operon
   4545..4566    -  protein_bind   CAP binding site: CAP binding activates transcription in the presence of cAMP. E. coli catabolite activator protein
   4843..4863    +  misc_feature   MCS (fragment): pUC18/19 multiple cloning site
   4871..4895    +  CDS            lacZα (fragment): LacZα fragment of β-galactosidase; lacZ fragment
   4906..5000    +  terminator     lambda t0 terminator: transcription terminator from phage lambda
   5173..5229    +  CDS            GmR (fragment): gentamycin acetyltransferase; aacC1; confers resistance to gentamycin
   5236..6027    +  CDS            SmR: aminoglycoside adenylyltransferase (Murphy, 1985); aadA; confers resistance to spectinomycin and streptomycin
   6173..6281    +  oriT           oriT: incP origin of transfer
   6292..7143    -  CDS            RSF1010 RepC (fragment): replication protein C of the broad-host-range plasmid RSF1010 (Scholz et al., 1989); repC
   7130..7969    -  CDS            RSF1010 RepA: replication protein A of the broad-host-range plasmid RSF1010 (Scholz et al., 1989); repA
   7961..8035    -  ncRNA          Plasmid R1162: Accession: RF00043 - R1162-like plasmid antisense RNA
   8480..9451    -  CDS            RSF1010 RepB: replication protein B of the broad-host-range plasmid RSF1010 (Scholz et al., 1989); repB
   9475..9503    -  promoter       lac UV5 promoter (fragment): E. coli lac promoter with an "up" mutation
   9558..9952    +  rep_origin     RSF1010 oriV: replication origin of the broad-host-range plasmid RSF1010; requires the RSF1010 RepA/B/C proteins for replication (Scholz et al., 1989)
   9990..10076   -  terminator     rrnB T1 terminator: Escherichia coli rrnB; transcription terminator T1 from the E. coli rrnB gene
