[The description below was written by a language model from this plasmid's Addgene catalogue record and pLannotate feature annotations shown in this document.]
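Description:
pSEVA451-Cpf1 is a broad-host-range CRISPR-Cas12a genome-editing plasmid of about 10.1 kb. It was built by inserting the CRISPR cassette of pSL2680 (about 4.8 kb) between the BamHI and PstI sites of the SEVA-collection backbone pSEVA451. The backbone replicates through the RSF1010 system: oriV together with the plasmid-encoded RepA, RepB and RepC proteins. This system allows maintenance in many Gram-negative hosts, including cyanobacteria, the organisms named in the associated publication. An incP oriT allows the plasmid to be mobilised by conjugation when transfer functions are supplied in trans. Selection relies on the aadA aminoglycoside adenylyltransferase gene (spectinomycin/streptomycin resistance). The cargo region is flanked by the lambda t0 and rrnB T1 terminators, which insulate it transcriptionally. The plasmid is propagated in E. coli DH5alpha, and the record lists it as high copy.

The payload is the cas12a (cpf1) gene from Francisella novicida, annotated downstream of a lac promoter. Cas12a is an RNA-guided endonuclease that processes its own crRNAs. Immediately after the coding sequence, a constitutive J23119 promoter sits at the start of the guide RNA region, consistent with driving the gRNA scaffold listed in the record, although that scaffold is not annotated as a separate feature. Next comes a reverse-oriented lacZα fragment with its lac promoter, operator and CAP site, along with T7/T3 promoters and polylinker remnants. This looks like a placeholder that would allow blue/white screening when a spacer is cloned in, though the record does not state this. The record also does not describe any homology-repair template, which users would presumably add for a given target. The stated purpose is CRISPR-based genome editing.
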