Addgene plasmid #192362: pSEVA451-Cpf1
Purpose: CRISPR-based vector for genome editing
Depositing lab: Juana María Navarro Llorens. Depositing organization: Universidad Complutense de Madrid. Publication: SEVA-Cpf1, a CRISPR-Cas12a vector for genome editing in cyanobacteria. Baldanta S, Guevara G, Navarro-Llorens JM. Microb Cell Fact. 2022 May 28;21(1):103. doi: 10.1186/s12934-022-01830-4. PubMed 35643551.
Backbone
  Vector backbone: pSEVA451
  Backbone manufacturer: SEVA collection
  Backbone size w/o insert (bp): 5334
  Total vector size (bp): 10085
  Modifications to backbone: Insertion of a CRISPR-Cas12 cassette
  Vector type: CRISPR
Growth in bacteria
  Bacterial resistance: Spectinomycin, 50 μg/mL
  Growth temperature: 37°C
  Growth strain: DH5alpha
  Copy number: High Copy
Gene/Insert
  Gene/Insert name: Cas12a, gRNA scaffold (alt name: Cpf1)
  Species: Francisella novicida
  Insert size (bp): 4757
  Cloning method: Restriction Enzyme; 5′ cloning site BamHI (not destroyed); 3′ cloning site PstI (not destroyed)
  Sequencing primers: 5′ GGATCCtcgatgtaacccactcgtgc; 3′ agttggtaccgtcgactctagaAGGG
Resource information
  A portion of this plasmid was derived from a plasmid made by: Ungerer, J., & Pakrasi, H. B. (2016). Cpf1 is a versatile tool for CRISPR genome editing across diverse species of cyanobacteria. Scientific reports, 6(1), 1-9.
Terms and licenses: Academic/Nonprofit Terms; Industry Terms: Not Available to Industry
Depositor comments: CRISPR cassette form the vector pSL2680
How to cite: pSEVA451-Cpf1 was a gift from Juana María Navarro Llorens (Addgene plasmid # 192362 ; http://n2t.net/addgene:192362 ; RRID:Addgene_192362)
